Addgene plasmid #70419: R777-E135 Hs.MRAS
Purpose: Gateway ORF clone of human MRAS [NM_001085049.2] with stop codon (for native or N-terminal fusions)
Depositing lab: Dominic Esposito. Depositing organization: National Cancer Institute (NCI).
Backbone
  Vector backbone: pDonor-255
  Backbone size w/o insert (bp): 2693
  Vector type: Gateway Entry Clone
Growth in bacteria
  Bacterial resistance: Spectinomycin, 50 μg/mL
  Growth temperature: 37°C
  Growth strain: DH10B
  Copy number: High Copy
Gene/Insert
  Gene/Insert name: MRAS (alt name: NM_001085049.2)
  Species: H. sapiens (human)
  Insert size (bp): 627
  Entrez Gene: MRAS (a.k.a. M-RAs, NS11, R-RAS3, RRAS3)
  Cloning method: Gateway Cloning
  Sequencing primers: 5′ M13F 23-mer (5'-CCCAGTCACGACGTTGTAAAACG); 3′ attLR 23-mer (5'-TAACATCAGAGATTTTGAGACAC)
Terms and licenses: Academic/Nonprofit Terms; Industry Terms: Not Available to Industry
How to cite: R777-E135 Hs.MRAS was a gift from Dominic Esposito (Addgene plasmid # 70419 ; http://n2t.net/addgene:70419 ; RRID:Addgene_70419)
