[The description below was written by a language model from this plasmid's Addgene catalogue record and pLannotate feature annotations shown in this document.]
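Description:
R777-E135 Hs.MRAS is a Gateway entry clone built on the pDonor-255 backbone, carrying the open reading frame of human MRAS (also known as R-RAS3), a Ras-family small GTPase that acts as a signal transducer in cell proliferation and activates the MAP kinase pathway. The plasmid totals about 3.3 kb, with a 627 bp insert corresponding to the reference transcript named in the record. It is maintained in E. coli at high copy through a ColE1/pUC-type origin and is selected with spectinomycin via the aadA aminoglycoside adenylyltransferase gene (SmR). This marker appears to be driven from a class 1 integron Pc promoter fragment, with a short remnant of a gentamicin resistance gene lying just upstream.

The MRAS coding sequence sits between two attL recombination sites, so it can be moved by an LR Clonase reaction into any compatible attR-containing destination vector. The automated annotation labels the upstream site attL3 and the downstream one a partial attL2. The catalogue entry does not state which att variants are present, so this labelling should be treated with caution. The entry clone has no annotated promoter for expressing the insert, so expression elements and tags are supplied by the chosen destination vector. Because the ORF retains its stop codon, it suits native (untagged) expression or N-terminal fusions, but not C-terminal tagging. rrnB T1 and T2 terminators lie upstream of the cassette, where they typically insulate it from read-through transcription from the backbone. Small lacZα and lacI fragments are backbone remnants with no evident function. The construct serves as a source clone for building MRAS expression vectors.
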