Features (pLannotate 1.2.2; 11 found; start..end, strand, type, name):
     18..54      -  CDS            lacZα (fragment): LacZα fragment of β-galactosidase; lacZ fragment
     85..180     +  protein_bind   attL3: mutant version of attL; recombination site for the Gateway® LR reaction LR Clonase™
    186..809     +  CDS            MRAS (sequence withheld): RASM_HUMAN - Also known as RRAS3. Experimental evidence at protein level: Swiss-Prot protein existence level 1. Serves as an important signal transducer for a novel upstream stimuli in controlling cell proliferation. Activates the MAP kinase pathway. From Homo sapiens (Human).
    817..910     -  protein_bind   attL2 (fragment): mutant version of attL; recombination site for the Gateway® LR reaction LR Clonase™
   1025..1048    +  promoter       Pc promoter (fragment): intI1 (promoter lies within the coding sequence); class 1 integron promoter
   1224..1280    +  CDS            GmR (fragment): gentamycin acetyltransferase; aacC1; confers resistance to gentamycin
   1287..2078    +  CDS            SmR: aminoglycoside adenylyltransferase (Murphy, 1985); aadA; confers resistance to spectinomycin and streptomycin
   2171..2759    +  rep_origin     ori: high-copy-number ColE1/pMB1/pBR322/pUC origin of replication
   2942..3034    +  CDS            lacI (fragment): lac repressor; lacI; The lac repressor binds to the lac operator to inhibit transcription in E. coli. This inhibition can be relieved by adding lactose or isopropyl-β-D-thiogalactopyranoside (IPTG).
   3089..3116    -  terminator     rrnB T2 terminator: transcription terminator T2 from the E. coli rrnB gene
   3248..3291    +  terminator     rrnB T1 terminator: Escherichia coli rrnB; transcription terminator T1 from the E. coli rrnB gene
>Addgene plasmid #70419 | R777-E135 Hs.MRAS | depositor full sequence | sequence record 125868 | Full Sequence
TTAACGCTAGCATGGATGTTTTCCCAGTCACGACGTTGTAAAACGACGGCCAGTCTTAAAATTCGAGCTC
GGTCCGAGGATCCGAAATAATGATTTTATTTTGACTGATAGTGACCTGTTCGTTGCAACAAATTGATAAG
CAATGCTTTTTTATAATGCCAACTTTGTACAAAAAAGTTGGCACC
[624 nt withheld, positions 186-809]
TAATCAACTTTCTTGTACAAAGTTGGCATTATAGGAAAGCATTGCTTATCAATTTGTTGCAACGAACAGG
TCACTATCAGTCAAAATAAAATCATTATTTGCATGCAAGCTTAGATCCTCTAGACCAGCCAGGACAGAAA
TGCCTCGACTTCGCTGCTACCCAAGGTTGCCGGGTGACGCACACCGTGGAAACGGATGAAGGCACGAACC
CAGTGGACATAAGCCTGTTCGGTTCGTAAGCTGTAATGCAAGTAGCGTATGCGCTCACGCAACTGGTCCA
GAACCTTGACCGAACGCAGCGGTGGTAACGGCGCAGTGGCGGTTTTCATGGCTTGTTATGACTGTTTTTT
TGGGGTACAGTCTATGCCTCGGGCATCCAAGCAGCAAGCGCGTTACGCCGTGGGTCGATGTTTGATGTTA
TGGAGCAGCAACGATGTTACGCAGCAGGGCAGTCGCCCTAAAACAAAGTTAAACATTATGAGGGAAGCGG
TGATCGCCGAAGTATCGACTCAACTATCAGAGGTAGTTGGCGTCATCGAGCGCCATCTCGAACCGACGTT
GCTGGCCGTACATTTGTACGGCTCCGCAGTGGATGGCGGCCTGAAGCCACACAGTGATATTGATTTGCTG
GTTACGGTGACCGTAAGGCTTGATGAAACAACGCGGCGAGCTTTGATCAACGACCTTTTGGAAACTTCGG
CTTCCCCTGGAGAGAGCGAGATTCTCCGCGCTGTAGAAGTCACCATTGTTGTGCACGACGACATCATTCC
GTGGCGTTATCCAGCTAAGCGCGAACTGCAATTTGGAGAATGGCAGCGCAATGACATTCTTGCAGGTATC
TTCGAGCCAGCCACGATCGACATTGATCTGGCTATCTTGCTGACAAAAGCAAGAGAACATAGCGTTGCCT
TGGTAGGTCCAGCGGCGGAGGAACTCTTTGATCCGGTTCCTGAACAGGATCTATTTGAGGCGCTAAATGA
AACCTTAACGCTATGGAACTCGCCGCCCGACTGGGCTGGCGATGAGCGAAATGTAGTGCTTACGTTGTCC
CGCATTTGGTACAGCGCAGTAACCGGCAAAATCGCGCCGAAGGATGTCGCTGCCGACTGGGCAATGGAGC
GCCTGCCGGCCCAGTATCAGCCCGTCATACTTGAAGCTAGACAGGCTTATCTTGGACAAGAAGAAGATCG
CTTGGCCTCGCGCGCAGATCAGTTGGAAGAATTTGTCCACTACGTGAAAGGCGAGATCACCAAGGTAGTC
GGCAAATAACCCTCGAGCCACCCATGACCAAAATCCCTTAACGTGAGTTACGCGTCGTTCCACTGAGCGT
CAGACCCCGTAGAAAAGATCAAAGGATCTTCTTGAGATCCTTTTTTTCTGCGCGTAATCTGCTGCTTGCA
AACAAAAAAACCACCGCTACCAGCGGTGGTTTGTTTGCCGGATCAAGAGCTACCAACTCTTTTTCCGAAG
GTAACTGGCTTCAGCAGAGCGCAGATACCAAATACTGTCCTTCTAGTGTAGCCGTAGTTAGGCCACCACT
TCAAGAACTCTGTAGCACCGCCTACATACCTCGCTCTGCTAATCCTGTTACCAGTGGCTGCTGCCAGTGG
CGATAAGTCGTGTCTTACCGGGTTGGACTCAAGACGATAGTTACCGGATAAGGCGCAGCGGTCGGGCTGA
ACGGGGGGTTCGTGCACACAGCCCAGCTTGGAGCGAACGACCTACACCGAACTGAGATACCTACAGCGTG
AGCATTGAGAAAGCGCCACGCTTCCCGAAGGGAGAAAGGCGGACAGGTATCCGGTAAGCGGCAGGGTCGG
AACAGGAGAGCGCACGAGGGAGCTTCCAGGGGGAAACGCCTGGTATCTTTATAGTCCTGTCGGGTTTCGC
CACCTCTGACTTGAGCGTCGATTTTTGTGATGCTCGTCAGGGGGGCGGAGCCTATGGAAAAACGCCAGCA
ACGCGGCCTTTTTACGGTTCCTGGCCTTTTGCTGGCCTTTTGCTCACATGTTCTTTCCTGCGTTATCCCC
TGATTCTGTGGATAACCGTATTACCGCCTTTGAGTGAGCTGATACCGCTCGCCGCAGCCGAACGACCGAG
CGCAGCGAGTCAGTGAGCGAGGAAGCGGAAGAGCGCCCAATACGCAAACCGCCTCTCCCCGCGCGTTGGC
CGATTCATTAATGCAGCTGGCACGACAGGTTTCCCGACTGGAAAGCGGGCAGTGAGCGCAACGCAATTAA
TACGCGTACCGCTAGCCAGGAAGAGTTTGTAGAAACGCAAAAAGGCCATCCGTCAGGATGGCCTTCTGCT
TAGTTTGATGCCTGGCAGTTTATGGCGGGCGTCCTGCCCGCCACCCTCCGGGCCGTTGCTTCACAACGTT
CAAATCCGCTCCCGGCGGATTTGTCCTACTCAGGAGAGCGTTCACCGACAAACAACAGATAAAACGAAAG
GCCCAGTCTTCCGACTGAGCCTTTCGTTTTATTTGATGCCTGGCAGTTCCCTACTCTCGCG
