>Addgene plasmid #70419 | R777-E135 Hs.MRAS | addgene partial sequence | sequence record 132340 | pCR8_R1 5'-cgaaccgaacaggcttatgt-3'
GGTGTGCGTCACCCGGCAACCTTGGGTAGCAGCGAAGTCGAGGCATTTCTGTCCTGGCTGGTCTAGAGGA
TCTAAGCTTGCATGCAAATAATGATTTTATTTTGACTGATAGTGACCTGTTCGTTGCAACAAATTGATAA
GCAATGCTTTCCTATAATGCCAACTTTGTACAAGAAAGTTGATTA
[624 nt withheld, positions 186-809]
GGTGCCAACTTTTTTGTACAAAGTTGGCATTATAAAAAAGCATTGCTTATCAATTTGTTGCAACGAACAG
GTCACTATCAGTCAAAATAAAATCATTATTTCGGATCCTCGGACCGAGCTCGAATTTTAAGACTGGCCGT
CGTTTTACAAC
